Addgene plasmid #245489: pLSUBR
Depositing lab: Beth Rowan.
Backbone
  Vector backbone: pAGM4273
  Backbone manufacturer: Sylvestre Marillonet
  Backbone size w/o insert (bp): 12773
  Total vector size (bp): 12559
  Vector type: Plant Expression
  Selectable markers: kanamycin
Growth in bacteria
  Bacterial resistance: Kanamycin, 50 μg/mL
  Growth temperature: 37°C
  Growth strain: DH5alpha
  Copy number: Unknown
Gene/Insert
  Gene/Insert name: pLsUBI-RUBY-tLSUBI
  Insert size (bp): 6440
  Promoter: Polyubiquitin 4 gene (LOC111919935) from lettuce
Terms and licenses: Academic/Nonprofit Terms; Industry Terms: Not Available to Industry
How to cite: pLSUBR was a gift from Beth Rowan (Addgene plasmid # 245489 ; http://n2t.net/addgene:245489 ; RRID:Addgene_245489)
