[The description below was written by a language model from this plasmid's Addgene catalogue record and pLannotate feature annotations shown in this document.]
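Description:
pLSUBR is a plant expression binary vector built on the pAGM4273 backbone, a T-DNA plasmid of the kind used for Agrobacterium-mediated transformation. The backbone carries two replication systems: a high-copy ColE1/pUC-type origin for propagation in E. coli, and the pVS1 oriV with its RepA replication protein and StaA stability protein, which support maintenance in Agrobacterium. Bacterial selection is by kanamycin, through an aphA-3 type KanR gene driven by the bla (AmpR) promoter. Nopaline-type left and right border repeats delimit the DNA that is transferred into the plant genome.

Within the T-DNA there are two units. The first is a plant selectable marker, nptII (NeoR/KanR) under the NOS promoter and NOS terminator, which confers kanamycin resistance on transformed plant tissue. The second is the insert, pLsUBI-RUBY-tLSUBI, about 6.4 kb, in which the RUBY reporter is driven by the promoter of the lettuce polyubiquitin 4 gene; the name suggests a terminator from the same gene. RUBY is a visible reporter that converts tyrosine to red betalain pigment through a set of co-expressed biosynthetic enzymes. The feature table identifies two of them, the Beta vulgaris CYP76AD1 cytochrome P450 and the DOPA dioxygenase DODA1. The glucosyltransferase that normally completes RUBY, the peptide linkers between the enzymes, and the lettuce promoter and terminator are not annotated, although unannotated stretches flank the detected coding sequences.

The record does not state an intended application. The design is consistent with non-invasive, substrate-free visual scoring of transformation or of ubiquitin promoter activity, presumably in lettuce or related plants. The listed backbone size exceeds the total vector size, a discrepancy the record does not explain.
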