Features (pLannotate 1.2.2; 13 found; start..end, strand, type, name):
     59..311     -  terminator     NOS terminator: nopaline synthase terminator and poly(A) signal
    324..1118    -  CDS            NeoR/KanR: aminoglycoside phosphotransferase from Tn5; aph(3')-II (or nptII); confers resistance to neomycin, kanamycin, and G418 (Geneticin®)
   1140..1319    -  promoter       NOS promoter: nopaline synthase promoter
   3591..4415    -  CDS            DODA1: DOD1W_BETVU - Experimental evidence at transcript level: Swiss-Prot protein existence level 2. Opens the cyclic ring of dihydroxy-phenylalanine (DOPA) between carbons 4 and 5, thus producing an unstable seco-DOPA that rearranges nonenzymatically to betalamic acid. From Beta vulgaris (Sugar beet).
   4482..5972    -  CDS            CYP76AD1: C76AD_BETVU - Also known as Bv2g029890_ucyh From Beta vulgaris (Sugar beet).
   7923..7947    +  misc_feature   RB T-DNA repeat: right border repeat from nopaline C58 T-DNA
   8256..8885    +  CDS            pVS1 StaA: stability protein from the Pseudomonas plasmid pVS1 (Heeb et al., 2000)
   9314..10387   +  CDS            pVS1 RepA: replication protein from the Pseudomonas plasmid pVS1 (Heeb et al., 2000)
  10453..10647   +  rep_origin     pVS1 oriV: origin of replication for the Pseudomonas plasmid pVS1 (Heeb et al., 2000)
  10709..10813   +  promoter       AmpR promoter: bla
  10814..11608   +  CDS            KanR: aminoglycoside phosphotransferase; aphA-3; confers resistance to kanamycin
  11779..12367   +  rep_origin     ori: high-copy-number ColE1/pMB1/pBR322/pUC origin of replication
  12503..12527   +  misc_feature   LB T-DNA repeat: left border repeat from nopaline C58 T-DNA
>Addgene plasmid #245489 | pLSUBR | addgene full sequence | sequence record 488936 | Addgene NGS Result
GCGGACGTTTTTAATGTACTGGGGTTGAACACTCTGTGCCGAATTCGGATCCAGCGTCGATCTAGTAACA
TAGATGACACCGCGCGCGATAATTTATCCTAGTTTGCGCGCTATATTTTGTTTTCTATCGCGTATTAAAT
GTATAATTGCGGGACTCTAATCATAAAAACCCATCTCATAAATAACGTCATGCATTACATGTTAATTATT
ACATGCTTAACGTAATTCAACAGAAATTATATGATAATCATCGCAAGACCGGCAACAGGATTCAATCTTA
AGAAACTTTATTGCCAAATGTTTGAACGATCTGCTTGACAAGCTCAGAAGAACTCGTCAAGAAGGCGATA
GAAGGCGATGCGCTGCGAATCGGGAGCGGCGATACCGTAAAGCACGAGGAAGCGGTCAGCCCATTCGCCG
CCAAGCTCTTCAGCAATATCACGGGTAGCCAACGCTATGTCCTGATAGCGGTCCGCCACACCCAGCCGGC
CACAGTCGATGAATCCAGAAAAGCGGCCATTTTCCACCATGATATTCGGCAAGCAGGCATCGCCCTGGGT
CACGACGAGATCCTCGCCGTCGGGCATCCGCGCCTTGAGCCTGGCGAACAGTTCGGCTGGCGCGAGCCCC
TGATGCTCTTCGTCCAGATCATCCTGATCGACAAGACCGGCTTCCATCCGAGTACGTCCTCGCTCGATGC
GATGTTTCGCTTGGTGGTCGAATGGGCAGGTAGCCGGATCAAGCGTATGCAGCCGCCGCATTGCATCAGC
CATGATGGATACTTTCTCGGCAGGAGCAAGGTGAGATGACAGGAGATCCTGCCCCGGCACTTCGCCCAAT
AGCAGCCAGTCCCTTCCCGCTTCAGTGACAACGTCGAGCACAGCTGCGCAAGGAACGCCCGTCGTGGCCA
GCCACGATAGCCGCGCTGCCTCGTCTTGGAGTTCATTCAGGGCACCGGACAGGTCGGTCTTGACAAAAAG
AACCGGGCGCCCCTGCGCTGACAGCCGGAACACGGCGGCATCAGAGCAGCCGATTGTCTGTTGTGCCCAG
TCATAGCCGAATAGCCTCTCCACCCAAGCGGCCGGAGAACCTGCGTGCAATCCATCTTGTTCAATCATTT
GAGAGTGAATATGAGACTCTAATTGGATACCGAGGGGAATTTATGGAACGTCAGTGGAGCATTTTTGACA
AGAAATATTTGCTAGCTGATAGTGACCTTAGGCGACTTTTGAACGCGCAATAATGGTTTCTGACGTATGT
GCTTAGCTCATTAAACTCCAGAAACCCGCGGCTGAGTGGCTCCTTCAACGTTGCGGTTCTGTCAGTTCCA
AACGTAAAACGGCTTGTCCCGCGTCATCGGCGGGGGTCATAACGTGACTCCCTTAATTCTCCGCTCTCCG
CAAGAATTCAAGCTTAGCGAACGCGGGCTATAATCTAGTAAAACTAAAGTGTAACTAATAGTGGATTTAC
AAAAATTATATGTAAAAGACCAAAACTGCAAATTAATATGACTTCGAACTCATGAATTATATAGGGAAAT
AACCTTTAATTAGGATATTAAATTGGTTTAGTTTTATCTAATGGATATCTATTTCGATTATTGTGTTAGA
TTTGATTCAATAAAATATCTAACTGTTATCCAATTTGTGTGCAATTACAACCGACAAATATTTATATTTA
TAATTGAAAATATTATAGTTATAAATGCCTTATAAGTGGACATATCCAACTTGATGAAAATTGGATATTT
AATTATCCGATAATTAGATAAAGAATTGTATTATATTTGGTTGGGTTCAAAACGTTACCAAAAACTTAAC
CTCAAATGCGCAATTTGACAACACAAAGACAATGAACAATTAAAATAACATGGCTTAATCAATTTCACAG
AAAACCAAAGTTTTTTTATTCAACAATTATTCACTTCAAACCATCAAACCAGAGTTTCAATCACAACACA
AACATTCAAACATACACAAATTCATTCATCAACAACCTTCATAACACCACCAAACCAAAGCTCACTGGAG
GCTTGGCTCAAGTTTGGCCTGCATGACGGCGTCGAGGAAATCGTCGATCGCCTTCACGGAGGAGCCCTTC
AGCTCTTTTTCCTCGTTCACGGCGTCCTTGAGCTTTTTGCCCATTTCCACGGCGCGATTCTTCATCTCCC
AGCCTTTGGAGCCCTCGTTGCGCTCAAGGATCATCTCGACGATGCGCTTGACCTTCTCTTTGGAGATCTC
GCCTTCGAGGCCTCTAGCAAGCTCAACCGCGACGCCCATCTCATCTTCGAGGTACTTGAGGTTGTAGGCC
TGCTCGGCAGCAAGTGGCCATCCAAGCATCGGAACGCCCTCGCGAAGAGACTCAAGGATGCTGTTCCATC
CGCAGTGGGTGAGAAAGCCGCCGATGGATTCATGGTTGAGGATCTCAAGCTGCGGGCCGAGCTTGTACAC
GAGCTTGCCCTGTTTCTTCACCTTCATGCGTTCCTCAAAGCCCTCTGGCAGCCACTCTGGGCGCATCTCT
TCGTTGATGTCGAAGCCGAACGGGGCTCTGATCACCCAGAGGAATGGCTTCTCGGAGGACTCAAGGCCAG
CAGCGAGTTCCATCATCTGCGTCGGGCTGATCGTGTTCTGGGAGCCGAAGGAGATGTAGAGGACGGAGTC
CGGCTCTTTGAGGCTGAGCCACTGCACGAACTCGGCGCCTGTTGAATTGTTGTCGGAGGAGGAGTGCTGC
ACTGGGGAAGCAATAAGTGGGCCGATGCCCCAGATCGGCAGCTTGGTGTAGTTGCGGAGGATGGAGAAGC
CGAGTGTCTCGATCTCTTCCACGGAGTTGCAGAGCCAGCCAAAAGACTTCATGGACTGGCGGAGCTGCGG
CTGGAAATACTTGGACCAATCGTCGGAGCCGTCGGCATATCTGAGGAACCGATGGAGCTGGGACCTGCGG
AACTTATGGTTCTCTGGGAAGCCTGGCAGCGGGAACTCTTGGTCGTCGGAGTAGTTCTGGTGCGGGAGAT
CGTTCCAGATGGACACGTAGGCGGATGTGCCATAAGCGCCGCCTGTTGTGAACACCACGCCTGTAGAGCC
CACATCCTTGGCCACCTGGTCAACCCAGCCGAGGAACACATCATGGATCACGCAGAGTGGTGGCCTGGCT
GGGCTGAAATGCCTGGAGATGTAATCGCGGAGGTGCGGATCGAGGCTGATGGTGGAATGGAAGAGGGACA
CCACGAGCGGGAGTGTGAGCTTATCGGTGTTCTCGATGCCCGGTGGGAGTCCGTGGTTGGTGGAGTTGAA
TGGCAGCTCGACGATCCTGATGCCGCTGGAGGAGTAGGAATGGTGGTGAAGGAGGTGCCTGAGGAAGCCG
GCATTGAGCGGAGTTGTGAGCAGGGTGATGATCACGTGGGAGCGCTTGTAGAGGAACATGGCGAGTTCGA
GAAATGGCCTGAGGTGGCCCTGCGCCATGAACGGGATCATGAGGATGTGCTGTGTCTCGCCCTCGCCGTT
GGTGTTCATCTTGATGGCGGTCATGGGGCCAGGATTTTCCTCAACATCTCCTGCTTGCTTGAGCAGGCTA
AAGTTGGTTGCTCCGGATCCGGCGGAGGTGAACTTGTAGGAGCCGTGGCAAAGTGTGCCATGATCCCAGG
AGGAGTGGATCAGCTCGGCCTTCCACTTTTCACCAGCAGCGCCGAGCACAACGTGGAGCGGGTAGAAGTG
CTCTGGAAATGGATGGGCGAGCTTCCAGTTCGGGGCCTTGCTCTCGTAGATGTTCACTTCCTCGAAGCGG
CCGTTGATGAGGGCCTTCCTAAGCCAAGAATCGAAGGCAGCGGCCCAAGGGGCAACACCATCGAAGTAGT
GCGGTGTCTCATCGAGTGGATGTGTGGCGCTGCCGGAGCCAATAATGAGCACGCCATCATTCTTGAGCGG
CGCGAGGGCTCTGCCGAGATTGTAGTGGTAGGTGCCGTCGAGATGTGGCTGAACTGAGAGCTGGCACACC
GGGATGTCCGCCTCTGGATACATGAGCATGAGTGGAACCCAGGCGCCGTGATCAAGGCCCCTCTTTTGGT
CTGTCTCGGCTGTCTCGAACCCGGACTTCTTGAGGATCTCTTCCACCTTTCTCGCAAGCTCTGGCTCGCC
TGGAGCTGGGTACTTGAACTGGTACATGGCGGCTGGGTAGTCGTCGAAGTCGTGGATGGTGTCGTTGATG
TGCACGGCGTTCACGGTTGGCTTCACTGTCTCCCAGTGGCCGGAGATGATGAGGATGGCCTTCGGCTTCT
TGGAGAAAATCTTCTCGCGCCATGTCTCGAAGAACGGCCTGAGCGGATGTGTATCCTCGACGGTGAGGAT
CGGGTTGCCGTGGGTGATGAAGAAGGACTCTTTGATCATCTGGTCGTTGGCGTCCTCGCCGTTCATCATC
TTCATAGGCCCGGGGTTCTCTTCTACATCACCTGCCTGCTTAAGGAGGCTAAAATTGGTAGCTCCGCTAC
CGTAGCGCGGAATCGGGATGAGCTTGAGCGGCTTGGTCTTTTGGAGCGCAATGCCGAACTTCTCGTCCAT
GTCGAGGTCCTTCGGGGAGATGTCGCCTTCGAGCTTCCAGTTGAAGAACTGGAGGAGTGTGGCGAGCATG
AGGGTGAGCATCCTGATGGCGAGATTCATGCCTGGGCAAATTCTGCGGCCAGCGCCAAATGGAAGGAGGC
CGAAATCGCGGCCCTTAACATCGATCTCGCAGCCGATGAAGCGCTCTGGGCTGAAAATATCGGCGTTCTG
CCAGGCGTTTGGGTCCCTGCCAATGGCCCAGAGGTTCACGAGGATCTGGGCATCCTTCGGCACGATGTAG
CCGTACAGCTCGACATCGGTGTCGGCCTTTCTTGGGAGCAAGAACACGGTCGGCGGATGGAGGCGGAGTG
TCTCTTTGATGATCGCCTGGAGGTACGGCAGGTTGATGATGTCGGACTCTTGGATCTGCTTGTCCTTGCC
GAGGACCTGCTTGATTTCCTCTTGGGCCTTTTCCATCATCTCTGGATTGCGGATCAGCTCGGTCATCACC
CACTCGAATGTGGAGGATGTGGTATCGGTGCCGGCGTCGAAGATGTCCACGAGGAGGTGGTTGATCTCGC
CCATCGTCAGCTCGTTCTGCTTGAACAGCTGGAGGAGCACATCGAGCACGTCGTCGGTGGTGGTGGTAGT
TGTGGTGGAGGAATCTGGGGCGAGTCTCTCGCAGATGATGCCCTGGAACACGGCGATCAGCTTGTCGAAG
GAGCAGGCGAGCCTTCTTCTAATGCCAGATGGGTCAACGCAGCCGAGAATCGGGAAGTAGTCGGCGTAGT
TCGGCTTGCCTATATCTTCCATGATGTTCCAGATCAGCTCTTTGAACTCTTGGCTGGTATGGGACTTGTG
GTGCGCCAGCTCGACGCTGAAGAACAGCTTGCTGAGGAGGTTGAGGCTGGTCGTAAAGGCGGCCTTGCCA
ATATCCACGGCCTGGCCTTTCTGGGCGCACTCTTGAACGTACTCGTAGAGCTGCTGCACCTTGGCGTGCC
TGAATGTCTGGCAGGCATCGAGTCTCTGTGGGGAGAGCAGATGCACGGCGGTAATCTTGCGGAAGTTGCG
CCACTTCGGAGACACCGGGAGCCAAGACATGGTGAGCTTGTGGTGGTCGCCGGCTGTAACACTATTCGGG
ATCGTGCGGTTGGAGAGCGGGTGATCCTTCTTGAGGAACATCTCTTTGGCCACGTCGGCAGAGGACACAA
CGATGGTGGTCACAGAGCCGAGTCTGAGGGAAATGAGTGGGCCGTGAATCTTGGCGAGGTTGGCGAAGGA
CCGATGCGGCTTCTTGCCCACCTCAAGGATGTTGCCGATGATCGGAAGCGGCTTTGGTCCTGGCGGAAGC
AGCTTGGTGGTCTGCTGGGAGAACAGCAGCTTGATGAAGTGGAAGCTGATGAACCAGATCGCGAGGATCA
TGGCGAGGGTCGCATGATCCATCATTCTGTTAAAAAAAGAACGAAACAATTATTAGAAAACGAAAACAGT
TTTATCATCAATTCATCAACAAACAAATTCATATCGTACTTGAAACAGAGATCAGATTACAATTCAAAAA
CAAATCAACAACTTTATTCTCTGAAATTGAAAACTTAGATCGTGAATTAATTTACAAAAAATCGTCGTTC
GAAGCTTTTATACAATAACATCGATTTTGGAATTGACTTGTTGAAAAACGATCGAAAACACGAAACTATA
ACAGATCGTTAATAAATTCGATGATTAGATCTAGAAACCATAATTAAAACATATTAAGACACTATCAATC
GTGTTAATTACAACATCAGGTTATATCTTAAATCAAAAGCCACAAACAGATCAAAAACAATAATAACCTT
TAATCGATTGAAAATAAACTGTTCAAAAACTAAACAAACATAAAAGAATAAAAAAGATAATACCTTGGGA
GAATTGAAGAAGTCAGAGCTTTGAAGATAAAGATGATTGCAGGATGAAGGAAGATGATGGATTGGGGGTG
GATTTATAGGATAAGAAAAGGTTTCTTCACGAAAAGGAAGGCTAACGCTACGGGTTGTTAGATAACAAAC
GGACGAAAATATGACACGTGTCAATAAAAAGTTGATGAAGGGTCTGAAATTAGAGTCGTTGGATTCCGAT
ATTTAATCAGTGGCGGTGATTTCTAAGGCTGCCGTCATCTTTTGGGTTAGGATAATATCTTTTCTTTGTG
TTTCGTCCAAGAAACTTTTAACTTAAATCTTGAGTCGATGGGATATTTGGTTTTGGATCCATATAATTTG
TAAATTTTATAATTTAAGGAATACAAGATTAGGTTAATCTCTTTGAAAAGTTAGTAATAAATAATTAGAG
AATAGAGTATGTTATTGATATTGAAAATACTTTTATTTTTTAATTTTTTATTTTGGAAAAGAAACTTTCT
AACAAGGGTTTTTTTGCCCTGCTTTTGCACGCCGAATAATCTTTCGCTGCAAATATGAGGTTAGTAGTTG
TGATACTTGTATATTATACGGGTTGATTACAATAAAATGTTAAATACGAATGATTAAACAGCAAATTTAT
TTGAATTTGAAATTTGGAATAAGTAAGAATTATAAAAAAAAAATGAAAAAAATAAATTAAAATTATGTGT
TTAGTTATCTGACTCGTGTATCAAATGTCTAATTATAACAAAATGTTAAATACAAACGTTTCAATTGTAA
ATTTATTTAAAGTTTCGATTGAAGTTTGAAATTCAAAATTTAAAATTAATATAGTTATTATGATATGGTT
AATTTATAAAAACTAAATTAAGGATATATTCAAAAATAAAAAGTGAAGTAAATGACAAATGAAAAATAAA
TATCTCAAAATTATGACAAAATGACATTTTGTATAATGCATGAGAGTGTGACAAGTGACAAAAAAAAACT
TTAATTTATTAAAGAGGATACTTCATGTTTTGGAGTCAATGCCGACAAACATTTATGGCCACAGGACCGA
GTAGTGTCAAAATTTGAACATTGATCAATAAGTTATACATCATATATTTCATATGTTTTACTACGTCACC
ACAAACCAAATGATTATATTGAAAATACTTTTAAATTATACAAAATAAGTTTGATTTGGATGGATAAATT
TTATAATATAAGGAATAAAAGATTAGGTGAAACTTTATGAAAATTTATTATAAATAATCAGATAATAAAG
TATGTTTGTATATTGGAAATGATTTTAAATTAAATAACACAGGGAAATTGAGTATTCTAACCCATATAAA
TGAATAATTTGAAAAAAAATGATTATTTTTTTTGTAAAATAACCATTTTGTCGGGAATATATCACTTTAG
AGAGGTCACTGAAAAACCGCTCCACTAGAGGATGCACATGTGACCGAGGGACACGAAGTGATCCGTTTAA
ACTATCAGTGTTTGACAGGATATATTGGCGGGTAAACCTAAGAGAAAAGAGCGTTTATTAGAATAATCGG
ATATTTAAAAGGGCGTGAAAAGGTTTATCCGTTCGTCCATTTGTATGTGCATGCCAACCACAGGGTTCCC
CTCGGGAGTCAGCCGTGCGGCTGCATGAAATCCTGGCCGGTTTGTCTGATGCCAAGCTGGCGGCCTGGCC
GGCCAGCTTGGCCGCTGAAGAAACCGAGCGCCGCCGTCTAAAAAGGTGATGTGTATTTGAGTAAAACAGC
TTGCGTCATGCGGTCGCTGCGTATATGATGCGATGAGTAAATAAACAAATACGCAAGGGGAACGCATGAA
GGTTATCGCTGTACTTAACCAGAAAGGCGGGTCAGGCAAGACGACCATCGCAACCCATCTAGCCCGCGCC
CTGCAACTCGCCGGGGCCGATGTTCTGTTAGTCGATTCCGATCCCCAGGGCAGTGCCCGCGATTGGGCGG
CCGTGCGGGAAGATCAACCGCTAACCGTTGTCGGCATCGACCGCCCGACGATTGACCGCGACGTGAAGGC
CATCGGCCGGCGCGACTTCGTAGTGATCGACGGAGCGCCCCAGGCGGCGGACTTGGCTGTGTCCGCGATC
AAGGCAGCCGACTTCGTGCTGATTCCGGTGCAGCCAAGCCCTTACGACATATGGGCCACCGCCGACCTGG
TGGAGCTGGTTAAGCAGCGCATTGAGGTCACGGATGGAAGGCTACAAGCGGCCTTTGTCGTGTCGCGGGC
GATCAAAGGCACGCGCATCGGCGGTGAGGTTGCCGAGGCGCTGGCCGGGTACGAGCTGCCCATTCTTGAG
TCCCGTATCACGCAGCGCGTGAGCTACCCAGGCACTGCCGCCGCCGGCACAACCGTTCTTGAATCAGAAC
CCGAGGGCGACGCTGCCCGCGAGGTCCAGGCGCTGGCCGCTGAAATTAAATCAAAACTCATTTGAGTTAA
TGAGGTAAAGAGAAAATGAGCAAAAGCACAAACACGCTAAGTGCCGGCCGTCCGAGCGCACGCAGCAGCA
AGGCTGCAACGTTGGCCAGCCTGGCAGACACGCCAGCCATGAAGCGGGTCAACTTTCAGTTGCCGGCGGA
GGATCACACCAAGCTGAAGATGTACGCGGTACGCCAAGGCAAGACCATTACCGAGCTGCTATCTGAATAC
ATCGCGCAGCTACCAGAGTAAATGAGCAAATGAATAAATGAGTAGATGAATTTTAGCGGCTAAAGGAGGC
GGCATGGAAAATCAAGAACAACCAGGCACCGACGCCGTGGAATGCCCCATGTGTGGAGGAACGGGCGGTT
GGCCAGGCGTAAGCGGCTGGGTTGTCTGCCGGCCCTGCAATGGCACTGGAACCCCCAAGCCCGAGGAATC
GGCGTGAGCGGTCGCAAACCATCCGGCCCGGTACAAATCGGCGCGGCGCTGGGTGATGACCTGGTGGAGA
AGTTGAAGGCCGCGCAGGCCGCCCAGCGGCAACGCATCGAGGCAGAAGCACGCCCCGGTGAATCGTGGCA
AGCGGCCGCTGATCGAATCCGCAAAGAATCCCGGCAACCGCCGGCAGCCGGTGCGTCGTCGATTAGGAAG
CCGCCCAAGGGCGACGAGCAACCAGATTTTTTCGTTCCGATGCTCTATGACGTGGGCACCCGCGATAGTC
GCAGCATCATGGACGTGGCCGTTTTCCGTCTGTCGAAGCGTGACCGACGAGCTGGCGAGGTGATCCGCTA
CGAGCTTCCAGACGGGCACGTAGAGGTTTCCGCAGGGCCGGCCGGCATGGCCAGTGTGTGGGATTACGAC
CTGGTACTGATGGCGGTTTCCCATCTAACCGAATCCATGAACCGATACCGGGAAGGGAAGGGAGACAAGC
CCGGCCGCGTGTTCCGTCCACACGTTGCGGACGTACTCAAGTTCTGCCGGCGAGCCGATGGCGGAAAGCA
GAAAGACGACCTGGTAGAAACCTGCATTCGGTTAAACACCACGCACGTTGCCATGCAGCGTACGAAGAAG
GCCAAGAACGGCCGCCTGGTGACGGTATCCGAGGGTGAAGCCTTGATTAGCCGCTACAAGATCGTAAAGA
GCGAAACCGGGCGGCCGGAGTACATCGAGATCGAGCTAGCTGATTGGATGTACCGCGAGATTACAGAAGG
CAAGAACCCGGACGTGCTGACGGTTCACCCCGATTACTTTTTGATCGATCCCGGCATCGGCCGTTTTCTC
TACCGCCTGGCACGCCGCGCCGCAGGCAAGGCAGAAGCCAGATGGTTGTTCAAGACGATCTACGAACGCA
GTGGCAGCGCCGGAGAGTTCAAGAAGTTCTGTTTCACCGTGCGCAAGCTGATCGGGTCAAATGACCTGCC
GGAGTACGATTTGAAGGAGGAGGCGGGGCAGGCTGGCCCGATCCTAGTCATGCGCTACCGCAACCTGATC
GAGGGCGAAGCATCCGCCGGTTCCTAATGTACGGAGCAGATGCTAGGGCAAATTGCCCTAGCAGGGGAAA
AAGGTCGAAAAAGCTTCTTTCCTGTGGATAGCACGTACATTGGGAACCCAAAGCCGTACATTGGGAACCG
GAACCCGTACATTGGGAACCCAAAGCCGTACATTGGGAACCGGTCACACATGTAAGTGACTGATATAAAA
GAGAAAAAAGGCGATTTTTCCGCCTAAAACTCTTTAAAACTTATTAAAACTCTTAAAACCCGCCTGGCCT
GTGCATAACTGTCTGGCCAGCGCACAGCCGAACAGCTGCAAAAAGCGCCCACATCAAGGCTCCGAGTGCG
CGGAACCCCTATTTGTTTATTTTTCTAAATACATTCAAATATGTATCCGCTCATGAGACAATAACCCTGA
TAAATGCTTCAATAATATTGAAAAAGGAAGAGTATGGCTAAAATGAGAATATCACCGGAATTGAAAAAAC
TGATCGAAAAATACCGCTGCGTAAAAGATACGGAAGGAATGTCTCCTGCTAAGGTATATAAGCTGGTGGG
AGAAAATGAAAACCTATATTTAAAAATGACGGACAGCCGGTATAAAGGGACCACCTATGATGTGGAACGG
GAAAAGGACATGATGCTATGGCTGGAAGGAAAGCTGCCTGTTCCAAAGGTCCTGCACTTTGAACGGCATG
ATGGCTGGAGCAATCTGCTCATGAGTGAGGCCGATGGCGTCCTTTGCTCGGAAGAGTATGAAGATGAACA
AAGCCCTGAAAAGATTATCGAGCTGTATGCGGAGTGCATCAGGCTCTTTCACTCCATCGACATATCGGAT
TGTCCCTATACGAATAGCTTAGACAGCCGCTTAGCCGAATTGGATTACTTACTGAATAACGATCTGGCCG
ATGTGGATTGCGAAAACTGGGAAGAGGACACTCCATTTAAAGATCCGCGCGAGCTGTATGATTTTTTAAA
GACGGAAAAGCCCGAAGAGGAACTTGTCTTTTCCCACGGCGACCTGGGAGACAGCAACATCTTTGTGAAA
GATGGCAAAGTAAGTGGCTTTATTGATCTTGGGAGAAGCGGCAGGGCGGACAAGTGGTATGACATTGCCT
TCTGCGTCCGGTCGCTCAGGGAGGATATCGGGGAAGAACAGTATGTCGAGCTATTTTTTGACTTACTGGG
GATCAAGCCTGATTGGGAGAAAATAAAATATTATATTTTACTGGATGAATTGTTTTAGCTGTCAGACCAA
GTTTACTCATATATACTTTAGATTGATTTAAAACTTCATTTTTAATTTAAAAGGATCTAGGTGAAGATCC
TTTTTGATAATCTCATGACCAAAATCCCTTAACGTGAGTTTTCGTTCCACTGAGCGTCAGACCCCGTAGA
AAAGATCAAAGGATCTTCTTGAGATCCTTTTTTTCTGCGCGTAATCTGCTGCTTGCAAACAAAAAAACCA
CCGCTACCAGCGGTGGTTTGTTTGCCGGATCAAGAGCTACCAACTCTTTTTCCGAAGGTAACTGGCTTCA
GCAGAGCGCAGATACCAAATACTGTTCTTCTAGTGTAGCCGTAGTTAGGCCACCACTTCAAGAACTCTGT
AGCACCGCCTACATACCTCGCTCTGCTAATCCTGTTACCAGTGGCTGCTGCCAGTGGCGATAAGTCGTGT
CTTACCGGGTTGGACTCAAGACGATAGTTACCGGATAAGGCGCAGCGGTCGGGCTGAACGGGGGGTTCGT
GCACACAGCCCAGCTTGGAGCGAACGACCTACACCGAACTGAGATACCTACAGCGTGAGCTATGAGAAAG
CGCCACGCTTCCCGAAGGGAGAAAGGCGGACAGGTATCCGGTAAGCGGCAGGGTCGGAACAGGAGAGCGC
ACGAGGGAGCTTCCAGGGGGAAACGCCTGGTATCTTTATAGTCCTGTCGGGTTTCGCCACCTCTGACTTG
AGCGTCGATTTTTGTGATGCTCGTCAGGGGGGCGGAGCCTATGGAAAAACGCCAGCAACGCGGCCTTTTT
ACGGTTCCTGCTCGGATCTGTTGGACCGGACAGTAGTCATGGTTGATGGGCTGCCTGTATCGAGTGGTGA
TTTTGTGCCGAGCTGCCGGTCGGGGAGCTGTTGGCTGGCTGGTGGCAGGATATATTGTGGTGTAAACAAA
TTGACGCTTAGACAACTTAATAACACATT
